Addgene plasmid #74915: pPB-CAG-Nanog-pA-pgk-hph
Purpose: Mammalian expression of mNanog
Depositing lab: Jose Silva. Depositing organization: University of Cambridge. Publication: Nanog overcomes reprogramming barriers and induces pluripotency in minimal conditions. Theunissen TW, van Oosten AL, Castelo-Branco G, Hall J, Smith A, Silva JC. Curr Biol. 2011 Jan 11;21(1):65-71. doi: 10.1016/j.cub.2010.11.074. Epub 2010 Dec 30. PubMed 21194951.
Backbone
  Vector backbone: pPB-CAG
  Vector type: Mammalian Expression
  Selectable markers: Hygromycin
Growth in bacteria
  Bacterial resistance: Ampicillin, 100 μg/mL
  Growth temperature: 37°C
  Growth strain: DH5alpha
  Copy number: Unknown
Gene/Insert
  Gene/Insert name: Nanog
  Species: M. musculus (mouse)
  Entrez Gene: Nanog (a.k.a. 2410002E02Rik, ENK, Stm1, ecat4)
  Promoter: CAG
  Cloning method: Unknown
  Sequencing primers: 5′ unknown; 3′ unknown
Terms and licenses: Academic/Nonprofit Terms; Industry Terms: Not Available to Industry
How to cite: pPB-CAG-Nanog-pA-pgk-hph was a gift from Jose Silva (Addgene plasmid # 74915 ; http://n2t.net/addgene:74915 ; RRID:Addgene_74915)
