[The description below was written by a language model from this plasmid's Addgene catalogue record.]
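Description:
pPB-CAG-Nanog-pA-pgk-hph is a mammalian expression plasmid built on the pPB-CAG backbone and designed to drive expression of mouse Nanog. It is propagated in E. coli under ampicillin selection; the record does not state the origin of replication or the copy number. No feature table is provided, so the layout described here is inferred from the catalogue fields and the construct name rather than from annotated sequence.

The payload is the Mus musculus Nanog coding sequence under the CAG promoter, a strong synthetic promoter combining the CMV early enhancer with chicken beta-actin promoter elements, which gives robust, largely constitutive expression in many mammalian cell types, including pluripotent stem cells. The name indicates that the Nanog unit ends in a polyadenylation signal (pA) and is followed by a second cassette in which a PGK promoter drives hph, the hygromycin phosphotransferase gene. This matches the hygromycin selectable marker listed in the record and allows selection of stably transfected mammalian cells. The "PB" prefix suggests a piggyBac transposon vector, in which terminal repeats flank the cargo so that it can be integrated into the genome when a piggyBac transposase is supplied in trans, although the record does not explicitly list these elements. No epitope tags or reporters are recorded.

The stated purpose is mammalian expression of mouse Nanog. The associated publication concerns Nanog's ability to overcome reprogramming barriers and induce pluripotency in minimal conditions, consistent with use for stable, enforced Nanog expression in reprogramming and pluripotency studies.
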