>Addgene plasmid #74915 | pPB-CAG-Nanog-pA-pgk-hph | addgene partial sequence | sequence record 147230 | pLEXmLIC-Fwd 5'-TAGAGCCTCTGCTAACCATGTTCATGCC-3'
TGGGCAACGTGCTGGTTATTGTGCTGTCTCATCATTTTGGCAAAGAATTCCTCGCACGGTATCGATAAGC
TATCACAAGTTTGTACAAAAAAGCAGGCTTCACCATGAGTGTGGGTCTTCCTGGTCCCCACAGTTTGCCT
AGTTCTGAGGAAGCATCGAATTCTGGGAACGCCTCATCAATGCCTGCAGTTTTTCATCCCGAGAACTATT
CTTGCTTACAAGGGTCTGCTACTGAGATGCTCTGCACAGAGGCTGCCTCTCCTCGCCCTTCCTCTGAAGA
CCTGCCTCTTCAAGGCAGCCCTGATTCTTCTACCAGTCCCAAACAAAAGCTCTCAAGTCCTGAGGCTGAC
AAGGGCCCTGAGGAGGAGGAGAACAAGGTCCTTGCCAGGAAGCAGAAGATGCGGACTGTGTTCTCTCAGG
CCCAGCTGTGTGCACTCAAGGACAGGTTTCAGAAGCAGAAGTACCTCAGCCTCCAGCAGATGCAAGAACT
CTCCTCCATTCTGAACCTGAGCTATAAGCAGGTTAAGACCTGGTTTCAAAACCAAAGGATGAAGTGCAAG
CGGTGGCAGAAAAACCAGTGGTTGAAGACTAGCAATGGTCTGATTCAGAAGGGCTCAGCACCAGTGGAGT
ATCCCAGCATCCATTGCAGCTATCCCCAGGGCTATCTGGTGAACGCATCTGGAAGCCTTTCCATGTGGGG
CAGCCAGACTTGGACCAACCCAACTTGGAGCAGCCAGACCTGGACCAACCCAACTTGGAACAACCAGACC
TGGACCAACCCAACTTGGAGCAGCCAGGCCTGGACCGCTCAGTCCTGGAACGGCCAGCCTTGGAATGCTG
CTCCGCTCCATAACTTCGGGGAGGACTTTCTGCAGCCTTACGTACAGTTGCAGCAAAACTTCTCTGCCAG
TGATTTGGAGGTGAATTTGG
