>Addgene plasmid #74915 | pPB-CAG-Nanog-pA-pgk-hph | addgene partial sequence | sequence record 147235 | BGH-rev 5'-TAGAAGGCACAGTCGAGG-3'
GCGGGCAGTGAGCGCAACGCAATTAATGTGAGTTAGCTCACTCATTAGGCACCCCAGGCTTTACACTTTA
TGCTTCCGGCTCGTATGTTGTGTGGAATTGTGAGCGGATAACAATTTCACACAGGAAACAGCTATGACCA
TGATTACGCCAAGCTATCACCACTTTGTACAAGAAAGCTGGGTCTCATATTTCACCTGGTGGAGTCACAG
AGTAGTTCAGGAATAATTCCAAGGCTTGTGGGGTGCTAAAATGCGCATGGCTTTCCCTAGTGGCTTCCAA
ATTCACCTCCAAATCACTGGCAGAGAAGTTTTGCTGCAACTGTACGTAAGGCTGCAGAAAGTCCTCCCCG
AAGTTATGGAGCGGAGCAGCATTCCAAGGCTGGCCGTTCCAGGACTGAGCGGTCCAGGCCTGGCTGCTCC
AAGTTGGGTTGGTCCAGGTCTGGTTGTTCCAAGTTGGGTTGGTCCAGGTCTGGCTGCTCCAAGTTGGGTT
GGTCCAAGTCTGGCTGCCCCACATGGAAAGGCTTCCAGATGCGTTCACCAGATAGCCCTGGGGATAGCTG
CAATGGATGCTGGGATACTCCACTGGTGCTGAGCCCTTCTGAATCAGACCATTGCTAGTCTTCAACCACT
GGTTTTTCTGCCACCGCTTGCACTTCATCCTTTGGTTTTGAAACCAGGTCTTAACCTGCTTATAGCTCAG
GTTCAGAATGGAGGAGAGTTCTTGCATCTGCTGGAGGCTGAGGTACTTCTGCTTCTGAAACCTGTCCTTG
AGTGCACACAGCTGGGCCTGAGAGAACACAGTCCGCATCTTCTGCTTCCTGGCAAGGACCTTGTTCTCCT
CCTCCTCAGGGCCCTTGTCAGCCTCAGGACTTGAGAGCTTTTGTTTGGGACTGGTAGAAGAATCAGGGCT
GCCTTGAAGAGGCAGGTCTTCAGAGGAAGGGCGAGGAGAGGCAGCCTCTGTGCAGAGCATCTCAGTAGCA
GACCCTTGTAAGCAAGAATAGTTCTCGGGATGAAAAACTGCAGGCATTGATGAGGCGTTCCCAGAATTCG
ATGCTT
